Addgene plasmid #71701: pJK647
Purpose: Produces E. coli thioredoxin reductase (EcTrxB)
Depositing lab: T. J. Kappock. Depositing organization: Purdue University.
Backbone
  Vector backbone: pET23a
  Backbone size w/o insert (bp): 3666
  Total vector size (bp): 4556
  Vector type: Bacterial Expression
Growth in bacteria
  Bacterial resistance: Ampicillin, 100 μg/mL
  Growth temperature: 37°C
  Growth strain: DH5alpha
  Copy number: High Copy
Gene/Insert
  Gene/Insert name: thioredoxin reductase (alt names: trxB; JW0871; b0888)
  Species: Escherichia coli str. K-12 substr. MG1655
  GenBank ID: NP_415408
  Promoter: T7
  Cloning method: Restriction Enzyme; 5′ cloning site NdeI (not destroyed); 3′ cloning site XhoI (not destroyed)
  Sequencing primers: 5′ T7 promoter; 3′ T7 terminator
Terms and licenses: Academic/Nonprofit Terms; Industry Terms: Not Available to Industry
How to cite: pJK647 was a gift from T. J. Kappock (Addgene plasmid # 71701 ; http://n2t.net/addgene:71701 ; RRID:Addgene_71701)
