[The description below was written by a language model from this plasmid's Addgene catalogue record and pLannotate feature annotations shown in this document.]
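Description:
pJK647 is a bacterial expression plasmid built on the pET23a backbone for producing Escherichia coli thioredoxin reductase (EcTrxB). The total size is 4,556 bp. It replicates from a ColE1/pMB1-type origin and is catalogued as high copy. The feature annotation also detects a pBR322-derived bom region and a rop-like segment, so the backbone's origin region retains pBR322-lineage sequence. Selection is by ampicillin through the bla β-lactamase gene under its own promoter. An f1 bacteriophage origin is also present, which in principle allows single-stranded DNA production with helper phage.

The insert is the trxB coding sequence (also known as b0888 or JW0871) from E. coli K-12 MG1655, cloned between NdeI and XhoI sites that both remain intact. Transcription comes from the bacteriophage T7 promoter, translation initiates from the efficient T7 gene 10 ribosome binding site, and the unit ends at the T7 terminator. Expression therefore requires a host supplying T7 RNA polymerase, whereas the listed DH5alpha strain serves for propagation.

Just downstream of the trxB annotation, the table marks an 18-nt histidine-tag fragment, which corresponds to the six-histidine sequence pET23a carries after its XhoI site. The record does not say whether this tag is read in frame with trxB or whether a stop codon precedes it, so the product cannot be assumed to be His-tagged. The short "SET1" and "YPB1" hits are probably annotation matches to backbone sequence rather than designed elements. The plasmid's stated use is recombinant production of EcTrxB; the record does not describe downstream applications.
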