Features (pLannotate 1.2.2; 13 found; start..end, strand, type, name):
     12..467     +  rep_origin     f1 ori (sequence partly withheld): f1 bacteriophage origin of replication; arrow indicates direction of (+) strand synthesis
    494..598     +  promoter       AmpR promoter: bla
    599..1459    +  CDS            AmpR: β-lactamase; bla; confers resistance to ampicillin, carbenicillin, and related antibiotics
   1630..2218    +  rep_origin     ori: high-copy-number ColE1/pMB1/pBR322/pUC origin of replication
   2404..2546    -  misc_feature   bom: basis of mobility region from pBR322
   2648..2839    -  CDS            rop: Rop protein, which maintains plasmids at low copy number; rop
   2856..3236    +  CDS            YPB1_ECOLX: Protein predicted: Swiss-Prot protein existence level 4. From Escherichia coli.
   3348..3366    +  promoter       T7 promoter: promoter for bacteriophage T7 RNA polymerase
   3398..3420    +  RBS            RBS: efficient ribosome binding site from bacteriophage T7 gene 10 (Olins and Rangwala, 1989)
   3428..4390    +  CDS            trxB: TRXB_ECOLI - Experimental evidence at protein level: Swiss-Prot protein existence level 1. From Escherichia coli (strain K12).
   4400..4417    +  CDS            9xHis (fragment): 9xHis affinity tag
   4427..4476    +  CDS            SET1 (fragment): solubility-enhancement tag derived from T7 phage gene 10B
   4484..4531    +  terminator     T7 terminator: transcription terminator for bacteriophage T7 RNA polymerase
>Addgene plasmid #71701 | pJK647 | depositor full sequence | sequence record 131729 | pJK647 sequence 4556 bps
TGGCGAATGGG
[124 nt withheld, positions 12-135]
C
[91 nt withheld, positions 137-227]
A
[49 nt withheld, positions 229-277]
CCTTTGACGTTGGAGTCCACGTTCTTT
[37 nt withheld, positions 305-341]
ACCCTATCTCGGTCTATTCTTTTGATTTATAAGGGATTTTGCCGATTTCGGCCTATTGGTTAAAAAATGA
GCTGATTTAACAAAAATTTAACGCGAATTTTAACAAAATATTAACGTTTACAATTTCAGGTGGCACTTTT
CGGGGAAATGTGCGCGGAACCCCTATTTGTTTATTTTTCTAAATACATTCAAATATGTATCCGCTCATGA
GACAATAACCCTGATAAATGCTTCAATAATATTGAAAAAGGAAGAGTATGAGTATTCAACATTTCCGTGT
CGCCCTTATTCCCTTTTTTGCGGCATTTTGCCTTCCTGTTTTTGCTCACCCAGAAACGCTGGTGAAAGTA
AAAGATGCTGAAGATCAGTTGGGTGCACGAGTGGGTTACATCGAACTGGATCTCAACAGCGGTAAGATCC
TTGAGAGTTTTCGCCCCGAAGAACGTTTTCCAATGATGAGCACTTTTAAAGTTCTGCTATGTGGCGCGGT
ATTATCCCGTATTGACGCCGGGCAAGAGCAACTCGGTCGCCGCATACACTATTCTCAGAATGACTTGGTT
GAGTACTCACCAGTCACAGAAAAGCATCTTACGGATGGCATGACAGTAAGAGAATTATGCAGTGCTGCCA
TAACCATGAGTGATAACACTGCGGCCAACTTACTTCTGACAACGATCGGAGGACCGAAGGAGCTAACCGC
TTTTTTGCACAACATGGGGGATCATGTAACTCGCCTTGATCGTTGGGAACCGGAGCTGAATGAAGCCATA
CCAAACGACGAGCGTGACACCACGATGCCTGCAGCAATGGCAACAACGTTGCGCAAACTATTAACTGGCG
AACTACTTACTCTAGCTTCCCGGCAACAATTAATAGACTGGATGGAGGCGGATAAAGTTGCAGGACCACT
TCTGCGCTCGGCCCTTCCGGCTGGCTGGTTTATTGCTGATAAATCTGGAGCCGGTGAGCGTGGGTCTCGC
GGTATCATTGCAGCACTGGGGCCAGATGGTAAGCCCTCCCGTATCGTAGTTATCTACACGACGGGGAGTC
AGGCAACTATGGATGAACGAAATAGACAGATCGCTGAGATAGGTGCCTCACTGATTAAGCATTGGTAACT
GTCAGACCAAGTTTACTCATATATACTTTAGATTGATTTAAAACTTCATTTTTAATTTAAAAGGATCTAG
GTGAAGATCCTTTTTGATAATCTCATGACCAAAATCCCTTAACGTGAGTTTTCGTTCCACTGAGCGTCAG
ACCCCGTAGAAAAGATCAAAGGATCTTCTTGAGATCCTTTTTTTCTGCGCGTAATCTGCTGCTTGCAAAC
AAAAAAACCACCGCTACCAGCGGTGGTTTGTTTGCCGGATCAAGAGCTACCAACTCTTTTTCCGAAGGTA
ACTGGCTTCAGCAGAGCGCAGATACCAAATACTGTCCTTCTAGTGTAGCCGTAGTTAGGCCACCACTTCA
AGAACTCTGTAGCACCGCCTACATACCTCGCTCTGCTAATCCTGTTACCAGTGGCTGCTGCCAGTGGCGA
TAAGTCGTGTCTTACCGGGTTGGACTCAAGACGATAGTTACCGGATAAGGCGCAGCGGTCGGGCTGAACG
GGGGGTTCGTGCACACAGCCCAGCTTGGAGCGAACGACCTACACCGAACTGAGATACCTACAGCGTGAGC
TATGAGAAAGCGCCACGCTTCCCGAAGGGAGAAAGGCGGACAGGTATCCGGTAAGCGGCAGGGTCGGAAC
AGGAGAGCGCACGAGGGAGCTTCCAGGGGGAAACGCCTGGTATCTTTATAGTCCTGTCGGGTTTCGCCAC
CTCTGACTTGAGCGTCGATTTTTGTGATGCTCGTCAGGGGGGCGGAGCCTATGGAAAAACGCCAGCAACG
CGGCCTTTTTACGGTTCCTGGCCTTTTGCTGGCCTTTTGCTCACATGTTCTTTCCTGCGTTATCCCCTGA
TTCTGTGGATAACCGTATTACCGCCTTTGAGTGAGCTGATACCGCTCGCCGCAGCCGAACGACCGAGCGC
AGCGAGTCAGTGAGCGAGGAAGCGGAAGAGCGCCTGATGCGGTATTTTCTCCTTACGCATCTGTGCGGTA
TTTCACACCGCATATATGGTGCACTCTCAGTACAATCTGCTCTGATGCCGCATAGTTAAGCCAGTATACA
CTCCGCTATCGCTACGTGACTGGGTCATGGCTGCGCCCCGACACCCGCCAACACCCGCTGACGCGCCCTG
ACGGGCTTGTCTGCTCCCGGCATCCGCTTACAGACAAGCTGTGACCGTCTCCGGGAGCTGCATGTGTCAG
AGGTTTTCACCGTCATCACCGAAACGCGCGAGGCAGCTGCGGTAAAGCTCATCAGCGTGGTCGTGAAGCG
ATTCACAGATGTCTGCCTGTTCATCCGCGTCCAGCTCGTTGAGTTTCTCCAGAAGCGTTAATGTCTGGCT
TCTGATAAAGCGGGCCATGTTAAGGGCGGTTTTTTCCTGTTTGGTCACTGATGCCTCCGTGTAAGGGGGA
TTTCTGTTCATGGGGGTAATGATACCGATGAAACGAGAGAGGATGCTCACGATACGGGTTACTGATGATG
AACATGCCCGGTTACTGGAACGTTGTGAGGGTAAACAACTGGCGGTATGGATGCGGCGGGACCAGAGAAA
AATCACTCAGGGTCAATGCCAGCGCTTCGTTAATACAGATGTAGGTGTTCCACAGGGTAGCCAGCAGCAT
CCTGCGATGCAGATCCGGAACATAATGGTGCAGGGCGCTGACTTCCGCGTTTCCAGACTTTACGAAACAC
GGAAACCGAAGACCATTCATGTTGTTGCTCAGGTCGCAGACGTTTTGCAGCAGCAGTCGCTTCACGTTCG
CTCGCGTATCGGTGATTCATTCTGCTAACCAGTAAGGCAACCCCGCCAGCCTAGCCGGGTCCTCAACGAC
AGGAGCACGATCATGCGCACCCGTGGCCAGGACCCAACGCTGCCCGAGATCTCGATCCCGCGAAATTAAT
ACGACTCACTATAGGGAGACCACAACGGTTTCCCTCTAGAAATAATTTTGTTTAACTTTAAGAAGGAGAT
ATACATATGGGCACGACCAAACACAGTAAACTGCTTATCCTGGGTTCAGGCCCGGCGGGATACACCGCTG
CTGTCTACGCGGCGCGCGCCAACCTGCAACCTGTGCTGATTACCGGCATGGAAAAAGGCGGCCAACTGAC
CACCACCACGGAAGTGGAAAACTGGCCTGGCGATCCAAACGATCTGACCGGTCCGTTATTAATGGAGCGC
ATGCACGAACATGCCACCAAGTTTGAAACTGAGATCATTTTTGATCATATCAACAAGGTGGATCTGCAAA
ACCGTCCGTTCCGTCTGAATGGCGATAACGGCGAATACACTTGCGACGCGCTGATTATTGCCACCGGAGC
TTCTGCACGCTATCTCGGCCTGCCCTCTGAAGAAGCCTTTAAAGGCCGTGGGGTTTCTGCTTGTGCAACC
TGCGACGGTTTCTTCTATCGCAACCAGAAAGTTGCGGTCATCGGCGGCGGCAATACCGCGGTTGAAGAGG
CGCTGTATCTGTCTAACATCGCTTCGGAAGTGCATCTGATTCACCGCCGTGACGGTTTCCGCGCGGAAAA
AATCCTCATTAAGCGCCTGATGGATAAAGTGGAGAACGGCAACATCATTCTGCACACCAACCGTACGCTG
GAAGAAGTGACCGGCGATCAAATGGGTGTCACTGGCGTTCGTCTGCGCGATACGCAAAACAGCGATAACA
TCGAGTCACTCGACGTTGCCGGTCTGTTTGTTGCTATCGGTCACAGCCCGAATACTGCGATTTTCGAAGG
GCAGCTGGAACTGGAAAACGGCTACATCAAAGTACAGTCGGGTATTCATGGTAATGCCACCCAGACCAGC
ATTCCTGGCGTCTTTGCCGCAGGCGACGTGATGGATCACATTTATCGCCAGGCCATTACTTCGGCCGGTA
CAGGCTGCATGGCAGCACTTGATGCGGAACGCTACCTCGATGGTTTAGCTGACGCAAAATAACTCGAGCA
CCACCACCACCACCACTGAGATCCGGCTGCTAACAAAGCCCGAAAGGAAGCTGAGTTGGCTGCTGCCACC
GCTGAGCAATAACTAGCATAACCCCTTGGGGCCTCTAAACGGGTCTTGAGGGGTTTTTTGCTGAAAGGAG
GAACTATATCCGGAT
