>Addgene plasmid #71701 | pJK647 | addgene partial sequence | sequence record 134275 | T7 5'-TAATACGACTCACTATAGGG-3'
AATAATTTTGTTTAACTTTAAGAAGGAGATATACATATGGGCACGACCAAACACAGTAAACTGCTTATCC
TGGGTTCAGGCCCGGCGGGATACACCGCTGCTGTCTACGCGGCGCGCGCCAACCTGCAACCTGTGCTGAT
TACCGGCATGGAAAAAGGCGGCCAACTGACCACCACCACGGAAGTGGAAAACTGGCCTGGCGATCCAAAC
GATCTGACCGGTCCGTTATTAATGGAGCGCATGCACGAACATGCCACCAAGTTTGAAACTGAGATCATTT
TTGATCATATCAACAAGGTGGATCTGCAAAACCGTCCGTTCCGTCTGAATGGCGATAACGGCGAATACAC
TTGCGACGCGCTGATTATTGCCACCGGAGCTTCTGCACGCTATCTCGGCCTGCCCTCTGAAGAAGCCTTT
AAAGGCCGTGGGGTTTCTGCTTGTGCAACCTGCGACGGTTTCTTCTATCGCAACCAGAAAGTTGCGGTCA
TCGGCGGCGGCAATACCGCGGTTGAAGAGGCGCTGTATCTGTCTAACATCGCTTCGGAAGTGCATCTGAT
TCACCGCCGTGACGGTTTCCGCGCGGAAAAAATCCTCATTAAGCGCCTGATGGATAAAGTGGAGAACGGC
AACATCATTCTGCACACCAACCGTACGCTGGAAGAAGTGACCGGCGATCAAATGGGTGTCACTGGCGTTC
GTCTGCGCGATACGCAAAACAGCGATAACATCGAGTCACTCGACGTTGCCGGTCTGTTTGTTGCTATCGG
TCACAGCCCGAATACTGCGATTTTCGAAGGGCAGCTGGAACTGGAAAACGGCTACATCAAAGTACAGTCG
GGTATTCATGGTAATGCCACCCAGACCAGCATTCCTGGCGTCTTTGCCGCAGGCGACGTGATGGATCACA
TTTATCGCCAGGCCATTACTTCGGCCGGTACAGGCTGCATGGCAGCACTTGATGCGGAACGCTACCTCGA
TGGTTTAGCTGACGCAAAATAACTCGAGCACCACCACCACCACCACTGAGATCCGGCTGCTAACAAAGCC
CGAAAGGAAGCTGAGTTGGCTGCTGCCACCGCTGAGCAATAACTAGCATAACCCCTTGGGGCCTCTAAAC
GGGTCTTGAGGG
