>Addgene plasmid #71701 | pJK647 | addgene partial sequence | sequence record 134276 | T7term 5'-GCTAGTTATTGCTCAGCGG-3'
TTCGGGCTTTGTTAGCAGCCGGATCTCAGTGGTGGTGGTGGTGGTGCTCGAGTTATTTTGCGTCAGCTAA
ACCATCGAGGTAGCGTTCCGCATCAAGTGCTGCCATGCAGCCTGTACCGGCCGAAGTAATGGCCTGGCGA
TAAATGTGATCCATCACGTCGCCTGCGGCAAAGACGCCAGGAATGCTGGTCTGGGTGGCATTACCATGAA
TACCCGACTGTACTTTGATGTAGCCGTTTTCCAGTTCCAGCTGCCCTTCGAAAATCGCAGTATTCGGGCT
GTGACCGATAGCAACAAACAGACCGGCAACGTCGAGTGACTCGATGTTATCGCTGTTTTGCGTATCGCGC
AGACGAACGCCAGTGACACCCATTTGATCGCCGGTCACTTCTTCCAGCGTACGGTTGGTGTGCAGAATGA
TGTTGCCGTTCTCCACTTTATCCATCAGGCGCTTAATGAGGATTTTTTCCGCGCGGAAACCGTCACGGCG
GTGAATCAGATGCACTTCCGAAGCGATGTTAGACAGATACAGCGCCTCTTCAACCGCGGTATTGCCGCCG
CCGATGACCGCAACTTTCTGGTTGCGATAGAAGAAACCGTCGCAGGTTGCACAAGCAGAAACCCCACGGC
CTTTAAAGGCTTCTTCAGAGGGCAGGCCGAGATAGCGTGCAGAAGCTCCGGTGGCAATAATCAGCGCGTC
GCAAGTGTATTCGCCGTTATCGCCATTCAGACGGAACGGACGGTTTTGCAGATCCACCTTGTTGATATGA
TCAAAAATGATCTCAGTTTCAAACTTGGTGGCATGTTCGTGCATGCGCTCCATTAATAACGGACCGGTCA
GATCGTTTGGATCGCCAGGCCAGTTTTCCACTTCCGTGGTGGTGGTCAGTTGGCCGCCTTTTTCCATGCC
GGTAATCAGCACAGGTTGCAGGTTGGCGCGCGCCGCGTAGACAGCAGCGGTGTATCCCGCCGGGCCTGAA
CCCAGGATAAGCAGTTTACTGTGTTTGGTCGTGCCCATATGTATATCTCCTTCTTAAAGTTAAACAAAAT
TATTTCTAGAGGGAAACCGTTGTGGTCTCCCTATAGTGAGTCGTATTAATTTCGCGGGATCGAGATCTCG
GGCAGCGTTGGGTCCTGGCCACGGGTGCGCATGATC
